>Addgene plasmid #14391 | pAG424GAL-ccdB-Cerulean | depositor full sequence | sequence record 8054 | Author sequence
GACGAAAGGGCCTCGTGATACGCCTATTTTTATAGGTTAATGTCATGATAATAATGGTTTCTTAATATGA
TCCAATATCAAAGGAAATGATAGCATTGAAGGATGAGACTAATCCAATTGAGGAGTGGCAGCATATAGAA
CAGCTAAAGGGTAGTGCTGAAGGAAGCATACGATACCCCGCATGGAATGGGATAATATCACAGGAGGTAC
TAGACTACCTTTCATCCTACATAAATAGACGCATATAAGTACGCATTTAAGCATAAACACGCACTATGCC
GTTCTTCTCATGTATATATATATACAGGCAACACGCAGATATAGGTGCGACGTGAACAGTGAGCTGTATG
TGCGCAGCTCGCGTTGCATTTTCGGAAGCGCTCGTTTTCGGAAACGCTTTGAAGTTCCTATTCCGAAGTT
CCTATTCTCTAGAAAGTATAGGAACTTCAGAGCGCTTTTGAAAACCAAAAGCGCTCTGAAGACGCACTTT
CAAAAAACCAAAAACGCACCGGACTGTAACGAGCTACTAAAATATTGCGAATACCGCTTCCACAAACATT
GCTCAAAAGTATCTCTTTGCTATATATCTCTGTGCTATATCCCTATATAACCTACCCATCCACCTTTCGC
TCCTTGAACTTGCATCTAAACTCGACCTCTACATTTTTTATGTTTATCTCTAGTATTACTCTTTAGACAA
AAAAATTGTAGTAAGAACTATTCATAGAGTGAATCGAAAACAATACGAAAATGTAAACATTTCCTATACG
TAGTATATAGAGACAAAATAGAAGAAACCGTTCATAATTTTCTGACCAATGAAGAATCATCAACGCTATC
ACTTTCTGTTCACAAAGTATGCGCAATCCACATCGGTATAGAATATAATCGGGGATGCCTTTATCTTGAA
AAAATGCACCCGCAGCTTCGCTAGTAATCAGTAAACGCGGGAAGTGGAGTCAGGCTTTTTTTATGGAAGA
GAAAATAGACACCAAAGTAGCCTTCTTCTAACCTTAACGGACCTACAGTGCAAAAAGTTATCAAGAGACT
GCATTATAGAGCGCACAAAGGAGAAAAAAAGTAATCTAAGATGCTTTGTTAGAAAAATAGCGCTCTCGGG
ATGCATTTTTGTAGAACAAAAAAGAAGTATAGATTCTTTGTTGGTAAAATAGCGCTCTCGCGTTGCATTT
CTGTTCTGTAAAAATGCAGCTCAGATTCTTTGTTTGAAAAATTAGCGCTCTCGCGTTGCATTTTTGTTTT
ACAAAAATGAAGCACAGATTCTTCGTTGGTAAAATAGCGCTTTCGCGTTGCATTTCTGTTCTGTAAAAAT
GCAGCTCAGATTCTTTGTTTGAAAAATTAGCGCTCTCGCGTTGCATTTTTGTTCTACAAAATGAAGCACA
GATGCTTCGTTCAGGTGGCACTTTTCGGGGAAATGTGCGCGGAACCCCTATTTGTTTATTTTTCTAAATA
CATTCAAATATGTATCCGCTCATGAGACAATAACCCTGATAAATGCTTCAATAATATTGAAAAAGGAAGA
GTATGAGTATTCAACATTTCCGTGTCGCCCTTATTCCCTTTTTTGCGGCATTTTGCCTTCCTGTTTTTGC
TCACCCAGAAACGCTGGTGAAAGTAAAAGATGCTGAAGATCAGTTGGGTGCACGAGTGGGTTACATCGAA
CTGGATCTCAACAGCGGTAAGATCCTTGAGAGTTTTCGCCCCGAAGAACGTTTTCCAATGATGAGCACTT
TTAAAGTTCTGCTATGTGGCGCGGTATTATCCCGTATTGACGCCGGGCAAGAGCAACTCGGTCGCCGCAT
ACACTATTCTCAGAATGACTTGGTTGAGTACTCACCAGTCACAGAAAAGCATCTTACGGATGGCATGACA
GTAAGAGAATTATGCAGTGCTGCCATAACCATGAGTGATAACACTGCGGCCAACTTACTTCTGACAACGA
TCGGAGGACCGAAGGAGCTAACCGCTTTTTTGCACAACATGGGGGATCATGTAACTCGCCTTGATCGTTG
GGAACCGGAGCTGAATGAAGCCATACCAAACGACGAGCGTGACACCACGATGCCTGTAGCAATGGCAACA
ACGTTGCGCAAACTATTAACTGGCGAACTACTTACTCTAGCTTCCCGGCAACAATTAATAGACTGGATGG
AGGCGGATAAAGTTGCAGGACCACTTCTGCGCTCGGCCCTTCCGGCTGGCTGGTTTATTGCTGATAAATC
TGGAGCCGGTGAGCGTGGGTCTCGCGGTATCATTGCAGCACTGGGGCCAGATGGTAAGCCCTCCCGTATC
GTAGTTATCTACACGACGGGGAGTCAGGCAACTATGGATGAACGAAATAGACAGATCGCTGAGATAGGTG
CCTCACTGATTAAGCATTGGTAACTGTCAGACCAAGTTTACTCATATATACTTTAGATTGATTTAAAACT
TCATTTTTAATTTAAAAGGATCTAGGTGAAGATCCTTTTTGATAATCTCATGACCAAAATCCCTTAACGT
GAGTTTTCGTTCCACTGAGCGTCAGACCCCGTAGAAAAGATCAAAGGATCTTCTTGAGATCCTTTTTTTC
TGCGCGTAATCTGCTGCTTGCAAACAAAAAAACCACCGCTACCAGCGGTGGTTTGTTTGCCGGATCAAGA
GCTACCAACTCTTTTTCCGAAGGTAACTGGCTTCAGCAGAGCGCAGATACCAAATACTGTCCTTCTAGTG
TAGCCGTAGTTAGGCCACCACTTCAAGAACTCTGTAGCACCGCCTACATACCTCGCTCTGCTAATCCTGT
TACCAGTGGCTGCTGCCAGTGGCGATAAGTCGTGTCTTACCGGGTTGGACTCAAGACGATAGTTACCGGA
TAAGGCGCAGCGGTCGGGCTGAACGGGGGGTTCGTGCACACAGCCCAGCTTGGAGCGAACGACCTACACC
GAACTGAGATACCTACAGCGTGAGCTATGAGAAAGCGCCACGCTTCCCGAAGGGAGAAAGGCGGACAGGT
ATCCGGTAAGCGGCAGGGTCGGAACAGGAGAGCGCACGAGGGAGCTTCCAGGGGGAAACGCCTGGTATCT
TTATAGTCCTGTCGGGTTTCGCCACCTCTGACTTGAGCGTCGATTTTTGTGATGCTCGTCAGGGGGGCGG
AGCCTATGGAAAAACGCCAGCAACGCGGCCTTTTTACGGTTCCTGGCCTTTTGCTGGCCTTTTGCTCACA
TGTTCTTTCCTGCGTTATCCCCTGATTCTGTGGATAACCGTATTACCGCCTTTGAGTGAGCTGATACCGC
TCGCCGCAGCCGAACGACCGAGCGCAGCGAGTCAGTGAGCGAGGAAGCGGAAGAGCGCCCAATACGCAAA
CCGCCTCTCCCCGCGCGTTGGCCGATTCATTAATGCAGCTGGCACGACAGGTTTCCCGACTGGAAAGCGG
GCAGTGAGCGCAACGCAATTAATGTGAGTTACCTCACTCATTAGGCACCCCAGGCTTTACACTTTATGCT
TCCGGCTCCTATGTTGTGTGGAATTGTGAGCGGATAACAATTTCACACAGGAAACAGCTATGACCATGAT
TACGCCAAGCGCGCAATTAACCCTCACTAAAGGGAACAAAAGCTGGAGCTCTAGTACGGATTAGAAGCCG
CCGAGCGGGCGACAGCCCTCCGACGGAAGACTCTCCTCCGTGCGTCCTCGTCTTCACCGGTCGCGTTCCT
GAAACGCAGATGTGCCTCGCGCCGCACTGCTCCGAACAATAAAGATTCTACAATACTAGCTTTTATGGTT
ATGAAGAGGAAAAATTGGCAGTAACCTGGCCCCACAAACCTTCAAATTAACGAATCAAATTAACAACCAT
AGGATGATAATGCGATTAGTTTTTTAGCCTTATTTCTGGGGTAATTAATCAGCGAAGCGATGATTTTTGA
TCTATTAACAGATATATAAATGGAAAAGCTGCATAACCACTTTAACTAATACTTTCAACATTTTCAGTTT
GTATTACTTCTTATTCAAATGTCATAAAAGTATCAACAAAAAATTGTTAATATACCTCTATACTTTAACG
TCAAGGAGAAAAAACCCCGGATTCTAGAACTAGTGGATCCCCCATCACAAGTTTGTACAAAAAAGCTGAA
CGAGAAACGTAAAATGATATAAATATCAATATATTAAATTAGATTTTGCATAAAAAACAGACTACATAAT
ACTGTAAAACACAACATATCCAGTCACTATGGCGGCCGCATTAGGCACCCCAGGCTTTACACTTTATGCT
TCCGGCTCGTATAATGTGTGGATTTTGAGTTAGGATCCGTCGAGATTTTCAGGAGCTAAGGAAGCTAAAA
TGGAGAAAAAAATCACTGGATATACCACCGTTGATATATCCCAATGGCATCGTAAAGAACATTTTGAGGC
ATTTCAGTCAGTTGCTCAATGTACCTATAACCAGACCGTTCAGCTGGATATTACGGCCTTTTTAAAGACC
GTAAAGAAAAATAAGCACAAGTTTTATCCGGCCTTTATTCACATTCTTGCCCGCCTGATGAATGCTCATC
CGGAATTCCGTATGGCAATGAAAGACGGTGAGCTGGTGATATGGGATAGTGTTCACCCTTGTTACACCGT
TTTCCATGAGCAAACTGAAACGTTTTCATCGCTCTGGAGTGAATACCACGACGATTTCCGGCAGTTTCTA
CACATATATTCGCAAGATGTGGCGTGTTACGGTGAAAACCTGGCCTATTTCCCTAAAGGGTTTATTGAGA
ATATGTTTTTCGTCTCAGCCAATCCCTGGGTGAGTTTCACCAGTTTTGATTTAAACGTGGCCAATATGGA
CAACTTCTTCGCCCCCGTTTTCACCATGGGCAAATATTATACGCAAGGCGACAAGGTGCTGATGCCGCTG
GCGATTCAGGTTCATCATGCCGTCTGTGATGGCTTCCATGTCGGCAGAATGCTTAATGAATTACAACAGT
ACTGCGATGAGTGGCAGGGCGGGGCGTAAACGCCGCGTGGATCCGGCTTACTAAAAGCCAGATAACAGTA
TGCGTATTTGCGCGCTGATTTTTGCGGTATAAGAATATATACTGATATGTATACCCGAAGTATGTCAAAA
AGAGGTATGCTATGAAGCAGCGTATTACAGTGACAGTTGACAGCGACAGCTATCAGTTGCTCAAGGCATA
TATGATGTCAATATCTCCGGTCTGGTAAGCACAACCATGCAGAATGAAGCCCGTCGTCTGCGTGCCGAAC
GCTGGAAAGCGGAAAATCAGGAAGGGATGGCTGAGGTCGCCCGGTTTATTGAAATGAACGGCTCTTTTGC
TGACGAGAACAGGGGCTGGTGAAATGCAGTTTAAGGTTTACACCTATAAAAGAGAGAGCCGTTATCGTCT
GTTTGTGGATGTACAGAGTGATATTATTGACACGCCCGGGCGACGGATGGTGATCCCCCTGGCCAGTGCA
CGTCTGCTGTCAGATAAAGTCTCCCGTGAACTTTACCCGGTGGTGCATATCGGGGATGAAAGCTGGCGCA
TGATGACCACCGATATGGCCAGTGTGCCGGTCTCCGTTATCGGGGAAGAAGTGGCTGATCTCAGCCACCG
CGAAAATGACATCAAAAACGCCATTAACCTGATGTTCTGGGGAATATAAATGTCAGGCTCCCTTATACAC
AGCCAGTCTGCAGGTCGACCATAGTGACTGGATATGTTGTGTTTTACAGTATTATGTAGTCTGTTTTTTA
TGCAAAATCTAATTTAATATATTGATATTTATATCATTTTACGTTTCTCGTTCAGCTTTCTTGTACAAAG
TGGTGATGGGCTGCAGGAATTCGATATCAAGCTTAATGGTGAGCAAGGGCGAGGAGCTGTTCACCGGGGT
GGTGCCCATCCTGGTCGAGCTGGACGGCGACGTAAACGGCCACAAGTTCAGCGTGTCCGGCGAGGGCGAG
GGCGATGCCACCTACGGCAAGCTGACCCTGAAGTTCATCTGCACCACCGGCAAGCTGCCCGTGCCCTGGC
CCACCCTCGTGACCACCCTGACCTGGGGCGTGCAGTGCTTCGCCCGCTACCCCGACCACATGAAGCAGCA
CGACTTCTTCAAGTCCGCCATGCCCGAAGGCTACGTCCAGGAGCGCACCATCTTCTTCAAGGACGACGGC
AACTACAAGACCCGCGCCGAGGTGAAGTTCGAGGGCGACACCCTGGTGAACCGCATCGAGCTGAAGGGCA
TCGACTTCAAGGAGGACGGCAACATCCTGGGGCACAAGCTGGAGTACAACTACATCAGCGACAACGTCTA
TATCACCGCCGACAAGCAGAAGAACGGCATCAAGGCCAACTTCAAGATCCGCCACAACATCGAGGACGGC
AGCGTGCAGCTCGCCGACCACTACCAGCAGAACACCCCCATCGGCGACGGCCCCGTGCTGCTGCCCGACA
ACCACTACCTGAGCACCCAGTCCAAGCTGAGCAAAGACCCCAACGAGAAGCGCGATCACATGGTCCTGCT
GGAGTTCGTGACCGCCGCCGGGATCACTCTCGGCATGGACGAGCTGTACAAGTAACTCGAGTCATGTAAT
TAGTTATGTCACGCTTACATTCACGCCCTCCCCCCACATCCGCTCTAACCGAAAAGGAAGGAGTTAGACA
ACCTGAAGTCTAGGTCCCTATTTATTTTTTTATAGTTATGTTAGTATTAAGAACGTTATTTATATTTCAA
ATTTTTCTTTTTTTTCTGTACAGACGCGTGTACGCATGTAACATTATACTGAAAACCTTGCTTGAGAAGG
TTTTGGGACGCTCGAAGGCTTTAATTTGCGGCCGGTACCCAATTCGCCCTATAGTGAGTCGTATTACGCG
CGCTCACTGGCCGTCGTTTTACAACGTCGTGACTGGGAAAACCCTGGCGTTACCCAACTTAATCGCCTTG
CAGCACATCCCCCTTTCGCCAGCTGGCGTAATAGCGAAGAGGCCCGCACCGATCGCCCTTCCCAACAGTT
GCGCAGCCTGAATGGCGAATGGCGCG
[124 nt withheld, positions 7027-7150]
C
[91 nt withheld, positions 7152-7242]
A
[49 nt withheld, positions 7244-7292]
CCTTTGACGTTGGAGTCCACGTTCTTT
[37 nt withheld, positions 7320-7356]
ACCCTATCTCGGTCTATTCTTTTGATTTATAAGGGATTTTGCCGATTTCGGCCTATTGGTTAAAAAATGA
GCTGATTTAACAAAAATTTAACGCGAATTTTAACAAAATATTAACGTTTACAATTTCCTGATGCGGTATT
TTCTCCTTACGCATCTGTGCGGTATTTCACACCGCATAGGCAAGTGCACAAACAATACTTAAATAAATAC
TACTCAGTAATAACCTATTTCTTAGCATTTTTGACGAAATTTGCTATTTTGTTAGAGTCTTTTACACCAT
TTGTCTCCACACCTCCGCTTACATCAACACCAATAACGCCATTTAATCTAAGCGCATCACCAACATTTTC
TGGCGTCAGTCCACCAGCTAACATAAAATGTAAGCTTTCGGGGCTCTCTTGCCTTCCAACCCAGTCAGAA
ATCGAGTTCCAATCCAAAAGTTCACCTGTCCCACCTGCTTCTGAATCAAACAAGGGAATAAACGAATGAG
GTTTCTGTGAAGCTGCACTGAGTAGTATGTTGCAGTCTTTTGGAAATACGAGTCTTTTAATAACTGGCAA
ACCGAGGAACTCTTGGTATTCTTGCCACGACTCATCTCCATGCAGTTGGACGATATCAATGCCGTAATCA
TTGACCAGAGCCAAAACATCCTCCTTAGGTTGATTACGAAACACGCCAACCAAGTATTTCGGAGTGCCTG
AACTATTTTTATATGCTTTTACAAGACTTGAAATTTTCCTTGCAATAACCGGGTCAATTGTTCTCTTTCT
ATTGGGCACACATATAATACCCAGCAAGTCAGCATCGGAATCTAGAGCACATTCTGCGGCCTCTGTGCTC
TGCAAGCCGCAAACTTTCACCAATGGACCAGAACTACCTGTGAAATTAATAACAGACATACTCCAAGCTG
CCTTTGTGTGCTTAATCACGTATACTCACGTGCTCAATAGTCACCAATGCCCTCCCTCTTGGCCCTCTCC
TTTTCTTTTTTCGACCGAATTAATTCTTAATCGGCAAAAAAAGAAAAGCTCCGGATCAAGATTGTACGTA
AGGTGACAAGCTATTTTTCAATAAAGAATATCTTCCACTACTGCCATCTGGCGTCATAACTGCAAAGTAC
ACATATATTACGATGCTGTCTATTAAATGCTTCCTATATTATATATATAGTAATGTCGTTTATGGTGCAC
TCTCAGTACAATCTGCTCTGATGCCGCATAGTTAAGCCAGCCCCGACACCCGCCAACACCCGCTGACGCG
CCCTGACGGGCTTGTCTGCTCCCGGCATCCGCTTACAGACAAGCTGTGACCGTCTCCGGGAGCTGCATGT
GTCAGAGGTTTTCACCGTCATCACCGAAACGCGCGA
Features (pLannotate 1.2.2; 29 found; start..end, strand, type, name):
     69..1411    +  rep_origin     2μ ori: yeast 2μ plasmid origin of replication
   1438..1542    +  promoter       AmpR promoter: bla
   1543..2403    +  CDS            AmpR: β-lactamase; bla; confers resistance to ampicillin, carbenicillin, and related antibiotics
   2574..3162    +  rep_origin     ori: high-copy-number ColE1/pMB1/pBR322/pUC origin of replication
   3345..3437    +  CDS            lacI (fragment): lac repressor; lacI; The lac repressor binds to the lac operator to inhibit transcription in E. coli. This inhibition can be relieved by adding lactose or isopropyl-β-D-thiogalactopyranoside (IPTG).
   3450..3471    +  protein_bind   CAP binding site: CAP binding activates transcription in the presence of cAMP. E. coli catabolite activator protein
   3486..3516    +  promoter       lac promoter: promoter for the E. coli lac operon
   3524..3540    +  protein_bind   lac operator: The lac repressor binds to the lac operator to inhibit transcription in E. coli. This inhibition can be relieved by adding lactose or isopropyl-β-D-thiogalactopyranoside (IPTG). lac repressor encoded by lacI
   3585..3603    +  promoter       T3 promoter: promoter for bacteriophage T3 RNA polymerase
   3627..4068    +  promoter       GAL1 promoter: S. cerevisiae GAL1; inducible promoter, regulated by Gal4
   4083..4103    +  misc_feature   MCS (fragment): pBluescript multiple cloning site
   4107..4231    +  protein_bind   attR1: mutant version of attR; recombination site for the Gateway® LR reaction LR Clonase™
   4256..4286    +  promoter       lac UV5 promoter: E. coli lac promoter with an "up" mutation
   4310..4339    +  promoter       cat promoter (fragment): promoter of the E. coli cat gene encoding chloramphenicol acetyltransferase
   4340..4999    +  CDS            CmR: chloramphenicol acetyltransferase; cat; confers resistance to chloramphenicol
   5181..5339    +  CDS            ccdA (fragment): CCDA_ECO57 - Also known as H, letA. Experimental evidence at protein level: Swiss-Prot protein existence level 1. Antitoxin component of a type II toxin-antitoxin (TA) system which inhibits the post-segregational killing (PSK) of plasmid-free cells, also referred to as a plasmid addiction system. Binds to and blocks the activity of CcdB; will also remove bound CcdB protein from the CcdB-GyrA complex by forming a CcdA-CcdB complex, a process termed rejuvenation. Functions as a transcriptional corepressor for the ccdAB operon, repression also requires CcdB (By similarity). From Escherichia coli
   5344..5646    +  CDS            ccdB: CCDB_ECOLI - Also known as G, letB, letD. Experimental evidence at protein level: Swiss-Prot protein existence level 1. Toxic component of a type II toxin-antitoxin (TA) system, functioning in plasmid maintainence. Responsible for the post- segregational killing (PSK) of plasmid-free cells, also referred to as a plasmid addiction system. Half-life of over 2 hours. Cell killing by CcdB is accompanied by filamentation, defects in chromosome and plasmid segregation, defects in cell division, formation of anucleate cells, decreased DNA synthesis and plasmid loss. Interferes with the activity of DN
   5690..5814    -  protein_bind   attR2: mutant version of attR; recombination site for the Gateway® LR reaction LR Clonase™
   5818..5845    +  misc_feature   MCS (fragment): pBluescript multiple cloning site
   5846..6565    +  CDS            mCerulean: enhanced monomeric variant of CFP (Rizzo et al., 2004) mammalian codon-optimized
   6572..6819    +  terminator     CYC1 terminator: S. cerevisiae CYC1; transcription terminator for CYC1
   6838..6856    -  promoter       T7 promoter: promoter for bacteriophage T7 RNA polymerase
   6864..7019    +  CDS            lacZα (fragment): LacZα fragment of β-galactosidase; lacZ fragment
   7027..7482    +  rep_origin     f1 ori (sequence partly withheld): f1 bacteriophage origin of replication; arrow indicates direction of (+) strand synthesis
   7483..7534    -  misc_feature   bom (fragment): basis of mobility region from pBR322
   7581..8255    -  CDS            TRP1: phosphoribosylanthranilate isomerase, required for tryptophan biosynthesis; S. cerevisiae TRP1; yeast auxotrophic marker
   8256..8536    -  promoter       TRP1 promoter: S. cerevisiae TRP1
   8537..8586    -  misc_feature   bom (fragment): basis of mobility region from pBR322
   8688..1       -  CDS            rop (fragment) (across the origin): Rop protein, which maintains plasmids at low copy number; rop
