[The description below was written by a language model from this plasmid's Addgene catalogue record and pLannotate feature annotations shown in this document.]
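Description:
pAG424GAL-ccdB-Cerulean is an empty Gateway destination vector for galactose-inducible protein expression in Saccharomyces cerevisiae, built on the pRS424 backbone. It is an E. coli–yeast shuttle plasmid. In yeast it replicates episomally from the 2μ origin, which typically gives high copy number, and it is selected through the TRP1 auxotrophic marker with its own promoter. In bacteria it relies on a ColE1/pUC-type origin and ampicillin resistance (bla). An f1 origin and remnants of the pBluescript-style lac/lacZα region, flanked by T3 and T7 promoters, are carried over from the parental vector.

The expression unit consists of the Gal4-regulated GAL1 promoter, a Gateway cassette, a Cerulean coding sequence (annotated as the monomeric mCerulean CFP variant) and the CYC1 terminator. The cassette is bounded by attR1 and attR2 and contains a chloramphenicol acetyltransferase gene plus the ccdB gyrase toxin. Because of this toxin, the unrecombined vector must be maintained in ccdB-tolerant strains, and it confers both chloramphenicol and ampicillin resistance. In an LR recombination with an attL-flanked entry clone, the CmR/ccdB segment is replaced by the gene of interest. ccdB then counterselects against unreacted vector in ordinary E. coli. An open reading frame that lacks a stop codon and is in frame across attR2 is expressed as a C-terminal Cerulean fusion.

The record lists no insert, as the plasmid is supplied as a backbone. It belongs to a suite of yeast Gateway vectors designed for high-throughput genetic analysis, and suits inducible overexpression and live-cell fluorescence localisation of tagged proteins. The depositor notes that the full sequence is a reference only and may not match the physical plasmid exactly.
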