Addgene plasmid #14391: pAG424GAL-ccdB-Cerulean
Purpose: (Empty Backbone)
Depositing lab: Susan Lindquist. Depositing organization: Whitehead Institute for Biomedical Research. Publication: A suite of Gateway cloning vectors for high-throughput genetic analysis in Saccharomyces cerevisiae. Alberti S, Gitler AD, Lindquist S. Yeast. 2007 Oct . 24(10):913-9. 10.1002/yea.1502 PubMed 17583893.
Backbone
  Vector backbone: pRS424
  Vector type: Yeast Expression ; Gateway Destination
  Selectable markers: TRP1
Growth in bacteria
  Bacterial resistance: Chloramphenicol and Ampicillin, 25 & 100 μg/mL
  Growth temperature: 37°C
  Growth strain: ccdB Survival
  Growth instructions: DB3.1, ccdB Survival
  Copy number: Unknown
Gene/Insert
  Gene/Insert name: None
  Tag / fusion protein: Cerulean (C terminal on backbone)
  Cloning method: Gateway Cloning
  Sequencing primers: 5′ GAL1
Terms and licenses: Academic/Nonprofit Terms; Industry Terms: Not Available to Industry
Depositor comments: Type of plasmid: 2-micron. This plasmid contains the Gateway technology from Invitrogen; Invitrogen requires purchasing of Gateway Clonase for carrying out the Gateway recombinational cloning reaction http://www.invitrogen.com Please note that the full plasmid sequence is provided as a reference only, and may not match the exact sequence of the plasmid.
How to cite: pAG424GAL-ccdB-Cerulean was a gift from Susan Lindquist (Addgene plasmid # 14391 ; http://n2t.net/addgene:14391 ; RRID:Addgene_14391)
