>Addgene plasmid #14391 | pAG424GAL-ccdB-Cerulean | addgene partial sequence | sequence record 21055 | 14391 with pRS_marker
GGAAGCATTTAATAGAACAGCATCGTAATATATGTGTACTTTGCAGTTATGACGCCAGATGGCAGTAGTG
GAAGATATTCTTTATTGAAAAATAGCTTGTCACCTTACGTACAATCTTGATCCGGAGCTTTTCTTTTTTT
GCCGATTAAGAATTAATTCGGTCGAAAAAAGAAAAGGAGAGGGCCAAGAGGGAGGGCATTGGTGACTATT
GAGCACGTGAGTATACGTGATTAAGCACACAAAGGCAGCTTGGAGTATGTCTGTTATTAATTTCACAGGT
AGTTCTGGTCCATTGGTGAAAGTTTGCGGCTTGCAGAGCACAGAGGCCGCAGAATGTGCTCTAGATTCCG
ATGCTGACTTGCTGGGTATTATATGTGTGCCCAATAGAAAGAGAACAATTGACCCGGTTATTGCAAGGAA
AATTTCAAGTCTTGTAAAAGCATATAAAAATAGTTCAGGCACTCCGAAATACTTGGTTGGCGTGTTTCGT
AATCAACCTAAGGAGGATGTTTTGGCTCTGGTCAATGATTACGGCATTGATATCGTCCAACTGCATGGAG
ATGAGTCGTGGCAAGAATACCAAGAGTTCCTCGGTTTGCCAGTTATTAAAAGACTCGTATTTCCAAAAGA
CT
