>Addgene plasmid #14391 | pAG424GAL-ccdB-Cerulean | addgene partial sequence | sequence record 21056 | 14391 with GW5
AAGCCTGGGGGTGCCTAATGCGGCCGCCATAGTGACTGGATATGTTGTGTTTTACAGTATTATGTAGTCT
GTTTTTTATGCAAAATCTAATTTAATATATTGATATTTATATCATTTTACGTTTCTCGTTCAGCTTTTTT
GTACAAACTTGTGATGGGGGATCCACTAGTTCTAGAATCCGGGGTTTTTTCTCCTTGACGTTAAAGTATA
GAGGTATATTAACAATTTTTTGTTGATACTTTTATTACATTTGAATAAGAAGTAATACAAACCGAAAATG
TTGAAAGTATTAGTTAAAGTGGTTATGCAGTTTTTGCATTTATATATCTGTTAATAGATCAAAAATCATC
GCTTCGCTGATTAATTACCCCAGAAATAAGGCTAAAAAACTAATCGCATTATCATCCTATGGTTGTTAAT
TTGATTCGTTCATTTGAAGGTTTGTGGGGCCAGGTTACTGCCAATTTTTCCTCTTCATAACCATAAAAGC
TAGTATTGTAGAATCTTTATTGTTCGGAGCAGTGCGGCGCGAGGCACATCTGCGTTTCAGGAACGCGACC
GGTGAAGACGAGGACGCACGGAGGAGAGTCTTCCTTCGGAGGGCTGTCACCCGCTCGGCGGCTTCTAATC
CGTACTAGAGCTCCAGCTTTTGTTCCCTTTAGTGAGGGTTAATTGCGCGCTTGGCGTAATCA
