>Addgene plasmid #14391 | pAG424GAL-ccdB-Cerulean | addgene partial sequence | sequence record 21057 | 14391 with GW3
TCGTTATCGGGGAAGAAGTGGCTGATCTCAGCCACCGCGAAAATGACATCAAAAACGCCATTAACCTGAT
GTTCTGGGGAATATAAATGTCAGGCTCCCTTATACACAGCCAGTCTGCAGGTCGACCATAGTGACTGGAT
ATGTTGTGTTTTACAGTATTATGTAGTCTGTTTTTTATGCAAAATCTAATTTAATATATTGATATTTATA
TCATTTTACGTTTCTCGTTCAGCTTTCTTGTACAAAGTGGTGATGGGCTGCAGGAATTCGATATCAAGCT
TAATGGTGAGCAAGGGCGAGGAGCTGTTCACCGGGGTGGTGCCCATCCTGGTCGAGCTGGACGGCGACGT
AAACGGCCACAAGTTCAGCGTGTCCGGCGAGGGCGAGGGCGATGCCACCTACGGCAAGCTGACCCTGAAG
TTCATCTGCACCACCGGCAAGCTGCCCGTGCCCTGGCCCACCCTCGTGACCACCCTGACCTGGGGCGTGC
AGTGCTTCGCCCGCTACCCCGACCACATGAAGCAGCACGACTTCTTCAAGTCCGCCATGCCCGAAGGCTA
CGTCCAGGAGCGCACCATCTTCTTCAAGGACGACGGCAACTACAAGACCCGCGCCGAGGTGAAGTTCGAG
GGCGACACCCTGGTGAACCGCATCGAGCTGAAGGGCATCGACTTCAAGGAGGACGGCAACATCCTGGGGC
AC
